Addgene plasmid #190684: pSLQ1373_mU6_sgRNA targeting e1
Purpose: sgRNA targeting enhancer 1 of MYC
Depositing lab: Stanley Qi. Depositing organization: Stanford University. Publication: Nested epistasis enhancer networks for robust genome regulation. Lin X, Liu Y, Liu S, Zhu X, Wu L, Zhu Y, Zhao D, Xu X, Chemparathy A, Wang H, Cao Y, Nakamura M, Noordermeer JN, La Russa M, Wong WH, Zhao K, Qi LS. Science. 2022 Aug 11:eabk3512. doi: 10.1126/science.abk3512. PubMed 35951677.
Backbone
  Vector backbone: pHR
  Backbone size w/o insert (bp): 5000
  Total vector size (bp): 8889
  Vector type: Mammalian Expression, Lentiviral, CRISPR, Synthetic Biology
  Selectable markers: Puromycin
Growth in bacteria
  Bacterial resistance: Ampicillin, 100 μg/mL
  Growth temperature: 37°C
  Growth strain: NEB Stable
  Copy number: High Copy
Gene/Insert
  Gene/Insert name: sgRNA targeting enhancer 1 of MYC
  gRNA/shRNA sequence: GAACCTTCAGGGAAAAGGCTT
  Species: H. sapiens (human)
  Promoter: mouse U6 promoter
  Tag / fusion protein: BFP (C terminal on insert); Puromycin (C terminal on insert)
  Cloning method: Restriction Enzyme; 5′ cloning site BstXI (not destroyed); 3′ cloning site XhoI (not destroyed)
  Sequencing primers: 5′ cttggagaaCCAcctTGTTGGAACCTTCAGGGAAAAGGCTTGTTTAAGAGCTAAGCTGGAAACAGCATAG; 3′ taatggatcctagtactcgaGAAAAAAAGCAC
Terms and licenses: Academic/Nonprofit Terms; Industry Terms: Not Available to Industry
How to cite: pSLQ1373_mU6_sgRNA targeting e1 was a gift from Stanley Qi (Addgene plasmid # 190684 ; http://n2t.net/addgene:190684 ; RRID:Addgene_190684)
