[The description below was written by a language model from this plasmid's Addgene catalogue record and pLannotate feature annotations shown in this document.]
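Description:
pSLQ1373_mU6_sgRNA targeting e1 is a lentiviral CRISPR guide-expression plasmid built on the pHR backbone. It delivers a single guide RNA directed against enhancer 1 of the human MYC locus. In bacteria it is maintained through a high-copy ColE1/pUC-type origin and selected with ampicillin via the β-lactamase gene. The catalogue lists a total size of 8,889 bp, while the annotated full-sequence record is 8,878 nt.

The viral transfer cassette begins with a CMV enhancer/promoter fused to a truncated HIV-1 5' LTR, which drives production of the genomic RNA in packaging cells. This is followed by the Ψ packaging signal with a partial gag sequence, the RRE for Rev-dependent nuclear export, and the cPPT/CTS element. A WPRE to enhance transcript expression and a second truncated LTR, preceded by a nef fragment, close the 3' end.

According to the record, the guide is expressed from a mouse U6 promoter. The automated annotation does not call this promoter, but it does detect the adjacent S. pyogenes-type guide scaffold. The guide was cloned between BstXI and XhoI sites, which remain intact. Downstream, an EF-1α promoter drives puromycin N-acetyltransferase and TagBFP. These allow drug selection and fluorescent tracking of transduced mammalian cells, but the table does not annotate the linker between the two coding sequences. They are markers on a separate transcript rather than true fusions to the sgRNA. Two loxP sites flank the region spanning the guide scaffold and marker cassette, which in principle permits Cre-mediated excision.

The plasmid encodes no Cas protein, so it must be paired with a separately supplied Cas9 or dCas9 effector. It was deposited for studies perturbing MYC enhancers to dissect how enhancer networks regulate the gene.
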