Features (pLannotate 1.2.2; 23 found; start..end, strand, type, name):
     20..520     +  CDS            nef (fragment): NEF_HV1LA - Experimental evidence at protein level: Swiss-Prot protein existence level 1. Extracellular Nef protein targets CD4(+) T-lymphocytes for apoptosis by interacting with CXCR4 surface receptors. From Human immunodeficiency virus type 1 group M subtype B (isolate Lai) (HIV-1).
    527..707     +  LTR            5' LTR (truncated): truncated 5' long terminal repeat (LTR) from HIV-1
    769..1357    -  rep_origin     ori: high-copy-number ColE1/pMB1/pBR322/pUC origin of replication
   1528..2388    -  CDS            AmpR: β-lactamase; bla; confers resistance to ampicillin, carbenicillin, and related antibiotics
   2389..2493    -  promoter       AmpR promoter: bla
   2552..2604    -  misc_feature   bom (fragment): basis of mobility region from pBR322
   2759..3138    +  enhancer       CMV enhancer: human cytomegalovirus immediate early enhancer
   3139..3338    +  promoter       CMV promoter: human cytomegalovirus (CMV) immediate early promoter
   3356..3536    +  LTR            5' LTR (truncated): truncated 5' long terminal repeat (LTR) from HIV-1
   3583..3708    +  misc_feature   HIV-1 Ψ: packaging signal of human immunodeficiency virus type 1
   3692..4030    +  CDS            HIV-1 gag (fragment): gag protein from human immunodeficiency virus 1; gag
   4205..4438    +  misc_feature   RRE: The Rev response element (RRE) of HIV-1 allows for Rev-dependent mRNA export from the nucleus to the cytoplasm.
   4815..4915    +  CDS            Rev (fragment): human immunodeficiency virus 1 (HIV-1) Rev protein; rev; enhances nuclear export of unspliced and incompletely spliced viral mRNAs
   4965..5082    +  misc_feature   cPPT/CTS: central polypurine tract and central termination sequence of HIV-1
   5335..5368    +  protein_bind   loxP: Cre-mediated recombination occurs in the 8-bp core sequence (GCATACAT). Cre recombinase
   5494..5561    +  misc_RNA       tracrRNA (fragment): trans-activating CRISPR RNA for the Streptococcus pyogenes CRISPR/Cas9 system
   5626..6797    +  promoter       EF-1α promoter: strong constitutive promoter for human elongation factor EF-1α
   6809..7405    +  CDS            PuroR: puromycin N-acetyltransferase; pac from Streptomyces alboniger; confers resistance to puromycin
   7481..8179    +  CDS            TagBFP: monomeric blue fluorescent protein mammalian codon-optimized
   8199..8232    +  protein_bind   loxP: Cre-mediated recombination occurs in the 8-bp core sequence (GCATACAT). Cre recombinase
   8265..8288    +  misc_feature   MCS (fragment): pBluescript multiple cloning site
   8288..8876    +  misc_feature   WPRE: woodchuck hepatitis virus posttranscriptional regulatory element
   8877..18      +  misc_feature   MCS (fragment) (across the origin): pBluescript multiple cloning site
>Addgene plasmid #190684 | pSLQ1373_mU6_sgRNA targeting e1 | addgene full sequence | sequence record 374860 | Addgene NGS Result
CGATACCGTCGACCTCGATCGAGACCTAGAAAAACATGGAGCAATCACAAGTAGCAATACAGCAGCTACC
AATGCTGATTGTGCCTGGCTAGAAGCACAAGAGGAGGAGGAGGTGGGTTTTCCAGTCACACCTCAGGTAC
CTTTAAGACCAATGACTTACAAGGCAGCTGTAGATCTTAGCCACTTTTTAAAAGAAAAGGGGGGACTGGA
AGGGCTAATTCACTCCCAACGAAGACAAGATATCCTTGATCTGTGGATCTACCACACACAAGGCTACTTC
CCTGATTGGCAGAACTACACACCAGGGCCAGGGATCAGATATCCACTGACCTTTGGATGGTGCTACAAGC
TAGTACCAGTTGAGCAAGAGAAGGTAGAAGAAGCCAATGAAGGAGAGAACACCCGCTTGTTACACCCTGT
GAGCCTGCATGGGATGGATGACCCGGAGAGAGAAGTATTAGAGTGGAGGTTTGACAGCCGCCTAGCATTT
CATCACATGGCCCGAGAGCTGCATCCGGACTGTACTGGGTCTCTCTGGTTAGACCAGATCTGAGCCTGGG
AGCTCTCTGGCTAACTAGGGAACCCACTGCTTAAGCCTCAATAAAGCTTGCCTTGAGTGCTTCAAGTAGT
GTGTGCCCGTCTGTTGTGTGACTCTGGTAACTAGAGATCCCTCAGACCCTTTTAGTCAGTGTGGAAAATC
TCTAGCAGCATGTGAGCAAAAGGCCAGCAAAAGGCCAGGAACCGTAAAAAGGCCGCGTTGCTGGCGTTTT
TCCATAGGCTCCGCCCCCCTGACGAGCATCACAAAAATCGACGCTCAAGTCAGAGGTGGCGAAACCCGAC
AGGACTATAAAGATACCAGGCGTTTCCCCCTGGAAGCTCCCTCGTGCGCTCTCCTGTTCCGACCCTGCCG
CTTACCGGATACCTGTCCGCCTTTCTCCCTTCGGGAAGCGTGGCGCTTTCTCATAGCTCACGCTGTAGGT
ATCTCAGTTCGGTGTAGGTCGTTCGCTCCAAGCTGGGCTGTGTGCACGAACCCCCCGTTCAGCCCGACCG
CTGCGCCTTATCCGGTAACTATCGTCTTGAGTCCAACCCGGTAAGACACGACTTATCGCCACTGGCAGCA
GCCACTGGTAACAGGATTAGCAGAGCGAGGTATGTAGGCGGTGCTACAGAGTTCTTGAAGTGGTGGCCTA
ACTACGGCTACACTAGAAGAACAGTATTTGGTATCTGCGCTCTGCTGAAGCCAGTTACCTTCGGAAAAAG
AGTTGGTAGCTCTTGATCCGGCAAACAAACCACCGCTGGTAGCGGTGGTTTTTTTGTTTGCAAGCAGCAG
ATTACGCGCAGAAAAAAAGGATCTCAAGAAGATCCTTTGATCTTTTCTACGGGGTCTGACGCTCAGTGGA
ACGAAAACTCACGTTAAGGGATTTTGGTCATGAGATTATCAAAAAGGATCTTCACCTAGATCCTTTTAAA
TTAAAAATGAAGTTTTAAATCAATCTAAAGTATATATGAGTAAACTTGGTCTGACAGTTACCAATGCTTA
ATCAGTGAGGCACCTATCTCAGCGATCTGTCTATTTCGTTCATCCATAGTTGCCTGACTCCCCGTCGTGT
AGATAACTACGATACGGGAGGGCTTACCATCTGGCCCCAGTGCTGCAATGATACCGCGAGACCCACGCTC
ACCGGCTCCAGATTTATCAGCAATAAACCAGCCAGCCGGAAGGGCCGAGCGCAGAAGTGGTCCTGCAACT
TTATCCGCCTCCATCCAGTCTATTAATTGTTGCCGGGAAGCTAGAGTAAGTAGTTCGCCAGTTAATAGTT
TGCGCAACGTTGTTGCCATTGCTACAGGCATCGTGGTGTCACGCTCGTCGTTTGGTATGGCTTCATTCAG
CTCCGGTTCCCAACGATCAAGGCGAGTTACATGATCCCCCATGTTGTGCAAAAAAGCGGTTAGCTCCTTC
GGTCCTCCGATCGTTGTCAGAAGTAAGTTGGCCGCAGTGTTATCACTCATGGTTATGGCAGCACTGCATA
ATTCTCTTACTGTCATGCCATCCGTAAGATGCTTTTCTGTGACTGGTGAGTACTCAACCAAGTCATTCTG
AGAATAGTGTATGCGGCGACCGAGTTGCTCTTGCCCGGCGTCAATACGGGATAATACCGCGCCACATAGC
AGAACTTTAAAAGTGCTCATCATTGGAAAACGTTCTTCGGGGCGAAAACTCTCAAGGATCTTACCGCTGT
TGAGATCCAGTTCGATGTAACCCACTCGTGCACCCAACTGATCTTCAGCATCTTTTACTTTCACCAGCGT
TTCTGGGTGAGCAAAAACAGGAAGGCAAAATGCCGCAAAAAAGGGAATAAGGGCGACACGGAAATGTTGA
ATACTCATACTCTTCCTTTTTCAATATTATTGAAGCATTTATCAGGGTTATTGTCTCATGAGCGGATACA
TATTTGAATGTATTTAGAAAAATAAACAAATAGGGGTTCCGCGCACATTTCCCCGAAAAGTGCCACCTGA
CGTCGACGGATCGGGAGATCTCCCGATCCCCTATGGTGCACTCTCAGTACAATCTGCTCTGATGCCGCAT
AGTTAAGCCAGTATCTGCTCCCTGCTTGTGTGTTGGAGGTCGCTGAGTAGTGCGCGAGCAAAATTTAAGC
TACAACAAGGCAAGGCTTGACCGACAATTGCATGAAGAATCTGCTTAGGGTTAGGCGTTTTGCGCTGCTT
CGCGATGTACGGGCCAGATATACGCGTTGACATTGATTATTGACTAGTTATTAATAGTAATCAATTACGG
GGTCATTAGTTCATAGCCCATATATGGAGTTCCGCGTTACATAACTTACGGTAAATGGCCCGCCTGGCTG
ACCGCCCAACGACCCCCGCCCATTGACGTCAATAATGACGTATGTTCCCATAGTAACGCCAATAGGGACT
TTCCATTGACGTCAATGGGTGGAGTATTTACGGTAAACTGCCCACTTGGCAGTACATCAAGTGTATCATA
TGCCAAGTACGCCCCCTATTGACGTCAATGACGGTAAATGGCCCGCCTGGCATTATGCCCAGTACATGAC
CTTATGGGACTTTCCTACTTGGCAGTACATCTACGTATTAGTCATCGCTATTACCATGGTGATGCGGTTT
TGGCAGTACATCAATGGGCGTGGATAGCGGTTTGACTCACGGGGATTTCCAAGTCTCCACCCCATTGACG
TCAATGGGAGTTTGTTTTGGCACCAAAATCAACGGGACTTTCCAAAATGTCGTAACAACTCCGCCCCATT
GACGCAAATGGGCGGTAGGCGTGTACGGTGGGAGGTCTATATAAGCAGCGCGTTTTGCCTGTACTGGGTC
TCTCTGGTTAGACCAGATCTGAGCCTGGGAGCTCTCTGGCTAACTAGGGAACCCACTGCTTAAGCCTCAA
TAAAGCTTGCCTTGAGTGCTTCAAGTAGTGTGTGCCCGTCTGTTGTGTGACTCTGGTAACTAGAGATCCC
TCAGACCCTTTTAGTCAGTGTGGAAAATCTCTAGCAGTGGCGCCCGAACAGGGACTTGAAAGCGAAAGGG
AAACCAGAGGAGCTCTCTCGACGCAGGACTCGGCTTGCTGAAGCGCGCACGGCAAGAGGCGAGGGGCGGC
GACTGGTGAGTACGCCAAAAATTTTGACTAGCGGAGGCTAGAAGGAGAGAGATGGGTGCGAGAGCGTCAG
TATTAAGCGGGGGAGAATTAGATCGCGATGGGAAAAAATTCGGTTAAGGCCAGGGGGAAAGAAAAAATAT
AAATTAAAACATATAGTATGGGCAAGCAGGGAGCTAGAACGATTCGCAGTTAATCCTGGCCTGTTAGAAA
CATCAGAAGGCTGTAGACAAATACTGGGACAGCTACAACCATCCCTTCAGACAGGATCAGAAGAACTTAG
ATCATTATATAATACAGTAGCAACCCTCTATTGTGTGCATCAAAGGATAGAGATAAAAGACACCAAGGAA
GCTTTAGACAAGATAGAGGAAGAGCAAAACAAAAGTAAGACCACCGCACAGCAAGCGGCCGGCCGCTGAT
CTTCAGACCTGGAGGAGGAGATATGAGGGACAATTGGAGAAGTGAATTATATAAATATAAAGTAGTAAAA
ATTGAACCATTAGGAGTAGCACCCACCAAGGCAAAGAGAAGAGTGGTGCAGAGAGAAAAAAGAGCAGTGG
GAATAGGAGCTTTGTTCCTTGGGTTCTTGGGAGCAGCAGGAAGCACTATGGGCGCAGCGTCAATGACGCT
GACGGTACAGGCCAGACAATTATTGTCTGGTATAGTGCAGCAGCAGAACAATTTGCTGAGGGCTATTGAG
GCGCAACAGCATCTGTTGCAACTCACAGTCTGGGGCATCAAGCAGCTCCAGGCAAGAATCCTGGCTGTGG
AAAGATACCTAAAGGATCAACAGCTCCTGGGGATTTGGGGTTGCTCTGGAAAACTCATTTGCACCACTGC
TGTGCCTTGGAATGCTAGTTGGAGTAATAAATCTCTGGAACAGATTTGGAATCACACGACCTGGATGGAG
TGGGACAGAGAAATTAACAATTACACAAGCTTAATACACTCCTTAATTGAAGAATCGCAAAACCAGCAAG
AAAAGAATGAACAAGAATTATTGGAATTAGATAAATGGGCAAGTTTGTGGAATTGGTTTAACATAACAAA
TTGGCTGTGGTATATAAAATTATTCATAATGATAGTAGGAGGCTTGGTAGGTTTAAGAATAGTTTTTGCT
GTACTTTCTATAGTGAATAGAGTTAGGCAGGGATATTCACCATTATCGTTTCAGACCCACCTCCCAACCC
CGAGGGGACCCGACAGGCCCGAAGGAATAGAAGAAGAAGGTGGAGAGAGAGACAGAGACAGATCCATTCG
ATTAGTGAACGGATCGGCACTGCGTGCGCCAATTCTGCAGACAAATGGCAGTATTCATCCACAATTTTAA
AAGAAAAGGGGGGATTGGGGGGTACAGTGCAGGGGAAAGAATAGTAGACATAATAGCAACAGACATACAA
ACTAAAGAATTACAAAAACAAATTACAAAAATTCAAAATTTTCGGGTTTATTACAGGGACAGCAGAGATC
CAGTTTGGTTAGTACCGGGCCCGCTCTAGAGATCCGACGCGCCATCTCTAGGCCCGCGCCGGCCCCCTCG
CACGGACTTGTGGGAGAAGCTCGGCTACTCCCCTGCCCCGGTTAATTTGCATATAATATTTCCTAGTAAC
TATAGAGGCTTAATGTGCGATAAAAGACAGATAATCTGTTCTTTTTAATACTAGCTACATTTTACATGAT
AGGCTTGGATTTCTATAACTTCGTATAGCATACATTATACGAAGTTATAAACAGCACAAAAGGAAACTCA
CCCTAACTGTAAAGTAATTGTGTGTTTTGAGACTATAAGTATCCCTTGGAGAACCACCTTGTTGGAACCT
TCAGGGAAAAGGCTTGTTTAAGAGCTAAGCTGGAAACAGCATAGCAAGTTTAAATAAGGCTAGTCCGTTA
TCAACTTGAAAAAGTGGCACCGAGTCGGTGCTTTTTTTCTCGAGTACTAGGATCCATTAGGCGGCCGCGT
GGATAACCGTATTACCGCCATGCATGTGCCCGTCAGTGGGCAGAGCGCACATCGCCCACAGTCCCCGAGA
AGTTGGGGGGAGGGGTCGGCAATTGAACCGGTGCCTAGAGAAGGTGGCGCGGGGTAAACTGGGAAAGTGA
TGTCGTGTACTGGCTCCGCCTTTTTCCCGAGGGTGGGGGAGAACCGTATATAAGTGCAGTAGTCGCCGTG
AACGTTCTTTTTCGCAACGGGTTTGCCGCCAGAACACAGGTAAGTGCCGTGTGTGGTTCCCGCGGGCCTG
GCCTCTTTACGGGTTATGGCCCTTGCGTGCCTTGAATTACTTCCACCTGGCTGCAGTACGTGATTCTTGA
TCCCGAGCTTCGGGTTGGAAGTGGGTGGGAGAGTTCGAGGCCTTGCGCTTAAGGAGCCCCTTCGCCTCGT
GCTTGAGTTGAGGCCTGGCCTGGGCGCTGGGGCCGCCGCGTGCGAATCTGGTGGCACCTTCGCGCCTGTC
TCGCTGCTTTCGATAAGTCTCTAGCCATTTAAAATTTTTGATGACCTGCTGCGACGCTTTTTTTCTGGCA
AGATAGTCTTGTAAATGCGGGCCAAGATCTGCACACTGGTATTTCGGTTTTTGGGGCCGCGGGCGGCGAC
GGGGCCCGTGCGTCCCAGCGCACATGTTCGGCGAGGCGGGGCCTGCGAGCGCGGCCACCGAGAATCGGAC
GGGGGTAGTCTCAAGCTGGCCGGCCTGCTCTGGTGCCTGGCCTCGCGCCGCCGTGTATCGCCCCGCCCTG
GGCGGCAAGGCTGGCCCGGTCGGCACCAGTTGCGTGAGCGGAAAGATGGCCGCTTCCCGGCCCTGCTGCA
GGGAGCTCAAAATGGAGGACGCGGCGCTCGGGAGAGCGGGCGGGTGAGTCACCCACACAAAGGAAAAGGG
CCTTTCCGTCCTCAGCCGTCGCTTCATGTGACTCCACGGAGTACCGGGCGCCGTCCAGGCACCTCGATTA
GTTCTCGCGCTTTTGGAGTACGTCGTCTTTAGGTTGGGGGGAGGGGTTTTATGCGATGGAGTTTCCCCAC
ACTGAGTGGGTGGAGACTGAAGTTAGGCCAGCTTGGCACTTGATGTAATTCTCCTTGGAATTTGCCCTTT
TTGAGTTTGGATCTTGGTTCATTCTCAAGCCTCAGACAGTGGTTCAAAGTTTTTTTCTTCCATTTCAGGT
GTCGTGAGCTAGCCCACCATGACCGAGTACAAGCCCACGGTGCGCCTCGCCACCCGCGACGACGTCCCCC
GGGCCGTACGCACCCTCGCCGCCGCGTTCGCCGACTACCCCGCCACGCGCCACACCGTCGACCCGGACCG
CCACATCGAGCGGGTCACCGAGCTGCAAGAACTCTTCCTCACGCGCGTCGGGCTCGACATCGGCAAGGTG
TGGGTCGCGGACGACGGCGCCGCGGTGGCGGTCTGGACCACGCCGGAGAGCGTCGAAGCGGGGGCGGTGT
TCGCCGAGATCGGCCCGCGCATGGCCGAGTTGAGCGGTTCCCGGCTGGCCGCGCAGCAACAGATGGAAGG
CCTCCTGGCGCCGCACCGGCCCAAGGAGCCCGCGTGGTTCCTGGCCACCGTCGGCGTCTCGCCCGACCAC
CAGGGCAAGGGTCTGGGCAGCGCCGTCGTGCTCCCCGGAGTGGAGGCGGCCGAGCGCGCCGGGGTGCCCG
CCTTCCTGGAGACCTCCGCGCCCCGCAACCTCCCCTTCTACGAGCGGCTCGGCTTCACCGTCACCGCCGA
CGTCGAGGTGCCCGAAGGACCGCGCACCTGGTGCATGACCCGCAAGCCCGGTGCCGGATCGGGAGAGGGC
AGAGGAAGTCTGCTAACATGCGGTGACGTCGAGGAGAATCCTGGCCCACCGGTCGCCACCAGCGAGCTGA
TTAAGGAGAACATGCACATGAAGCTGTACATGGAGGGCACCGTGGACAACCATCACTTCAAGTGCACATC
CGAGGGCGAAGGCAAGCCCTACGAGGGCACCCAGACCATGAGAATCAAGGTGGTCGAGGGCGGCCCTCTC
CCCTTCGCCTTCGACATCCTGGCTACTAGCTTCCTCTACGGCAGCAAGACCTTCATCAACCACACCCAGG
GCATCCCCGACTTCTTCAAGCAGTCCTTCCCTGAGGGCTTCACATGGGAGAGAGTCACCACATACGAAGA
CGGGGGCGTGCTGACCGCTACCCAGGACACCAGCCTCCAGGACGGCTGCCTCATCTACAACGTCAAGATC
AGAGGGGTGAACTTCACATCCAACGGCCCTGTGATGCAGAAGAAAACACTCGGCTGGGAGGCCTTCACCG
AGACGCTGTACCCCGCTGACGGCGGCCTGGAAGGCAGAAACGACATGGCCCTGAAGCTCGTGGGCGGGAG
CCATCTGATCGCAAACATCAAGACCACATATAGATCCAAGAAACCCGCTAAGAACCTCAAGATGCCTGGC
GTCTACTATGTGGACTACAGACTGGAAAGAATCAAGGAGGCCAACAACGAGACCTACGTCGAGCAGCACG
AGGTGGCAGTGGCCAGATACTGCGACCTCCCTAGCAAACTGGGGCACAAGCTTAATTAAGAATTCGTCGA
GGGACCTAATAACTTCGTATAGCATACATTATACGAAGTTATACATGTTTAAGGGTTCCGGTTCCACTAG
GTACAATTCGATATCAAGCTTATCGATAATCAACCTCTGGATTACAAAATTTGTGAAAGATTGACTGGTA
TTCTTAACTATGTTGCTCCTTTTACGCTATGTGGATACGCTGCTTTAATGCCTTTGTATCATGCTATTGC
TTCCCGTATGGCTTTCATTTTCTCCTCCTTGTATAAATCCTGGTTGCTGTCTCTTTATGAGGAGTTGTGG
CCCGTTGTCAGGCAACGTGGCGTGGTGTGCACTGTGTTTGCTGACGCAACCCCCACTGGTTGGGGCATTG
CCACCACCTGTCAGCTCCTTTCCGGGACTTTCGCTTTCCCCCTCCCTATTGCCACGGCGGAACTCATCGC
CGCCTGCCTTGCCCGCTGCTGGACAGGGGCTCGGCTGTTGGGCACTGACAATTCCGTGGTGTTGTCGGGG
AAATCATCGTCCTTTCCTTGGCTGCTCGCCTGTGTTGCCACCTGGATTCTGCGCGGGACGTCCTTCTGCT
ACGTCCCTTCGGCCCTCAATCCAGCGGACCTTCCTTCCCGCGGCCTGCTGCCGGCTCTGCGGCCTCTTCC
GCGTCTTCGCCTTCGCCCTCAGACGAGTCGGATCTCCCTTTGGGCCGCCTCCCCGCAT
